Addgene plasmid #183130: pBTK1023 (pDS-InR1)
Purpose: Expresses dsRNA targeting the InR1 gene from Apis mellifera
Depositing lab: Jeffrey Barrick. Depositing organization: University of Texas at Austin. Publication: Engineered symbionts activate honey bee immunity and limit pathogens. Leonard SP, Powell JE, Perutka J, Geng P, Heckmann LC, Horak RD, Davies BW, Ellington AD, Barrick JE, Moran NA. Science. 2020 Jan 31;367(6477):573-576. doi: 10.1126/science.aax9039. Epub 2020 Jan 30. PubMed 32001655.
Backbone
  Vector backbone: RSF1010
  Vector type: Synthetic Biology
Growth in bacteria
  Bacterial resistance: Spectinomycin, 50 μg/mL
  Growth temperature: 37°C
  Growth strain: DH5alpha
  Copy number: Low Copy
Gene/Insert
  Gene/Insert name: Fragment of InR1 gene
  Species: Apis mellifera
  Insert size (bp): 397
  GenBank ID: XM_394771.6
Terms and licenses: Academic/Nonprofit Terms; Industry Terms: Not Available to Industry
How to cite: pBTK1023 (pDS-InR1) was a gift from Jeffrey Barrick (Addgene plasmid # 183130 ; http://n2t.net/addgene:183130 ; RRID:Addgene_183130)
