[The description below was written by a language model from this plasmid's Addgene catalogue record and pLannotate feature annotations shown in this document.]
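Description:
pBTK1023 (pDS-InR1) is a low-copy, broad-host-range bacterial plasmid built on the RSF1010 backbone and catalogued as a synthetic biology vector. It carries the RSF1010 replication system: oriV together with the RepA, RepB and RepC proteins that this origin requires, plus the R1162-like antisense RNA associated with this plasmid family. Because it also retains the RSF1010 oriT and the mobB and mobC mobilisation genes, it can be transferred by conjugation into other bacteria when a helper conjugative plasmid supplies the transfer machinery. Selection is by spectinomycin, conferred by the aadA gene. This gene sits next to fragments of a class 1 integron Pc promoter and of a gentamicin acetyltransferase gene, which are probably remnants of the cassette's origin. The plasmid is maintained in E. coli DH5alpha.

The payload is a 397 bp fragment of the InR1 (insulin receptor-like) gene from the honey bee Apis mellifera, intended to be expressed as double-stranded RNA targeting that gene. The automated annotation detects this region only through its similarity to the human insulin receptor, labelling part of it as an INSR fragment, which is consistent with the catalogued insert. The rrnB T1 and T7Te terminators lie a few hundred bases to one side of the insert. No promoter driving the insert is annotated, so the record does not show how both RNA strands are produced. The associated publication concerns engineered symbionts that activate honey bee immunity and limit pathogens, which suggests the plasmid is meant for symbiont-mediated delivery of dsRNA to bees, although the record does not name the recipient bacterium.
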