Features (pLannotate 1.2.2; 14 found; start..end, strand, type, name):
    852..1262    -  CDS            mobB: MOBB2_ECOLX - Protein predicted: Swiss-Prot protein existence level 4. This protein is essential to promote the specific transfer of the plasmid in the presence of conjugative plasmids. From Escherichia coli.
   2091..2178    -  oriT           RSF1010 oriT: origin of transfer of the broad-host-range plasmid RSF1010 (Scholz et al., 1989)
   2209..2490    +  CDS            mobC: MOBC_ECOLX - Protein predicted: Swiss-Prot protein existence level 4. This protein is essential to promote the specific transfer of the plasmid in the presence of conjugative plasmids. From Escherichia coli.
   2520..2914    +  rep_origin     RSF1010 oriV: replication origin of the broad-host-range plasmid RSF1010; requires the RSF1010 RepA/B/C proteins for replication (Scholz et al., 1989)
   3817..4086    -  CDS            INSR (fragment): INSR_HUMAN - Experimental evidence at protein level: Swiss-Prot protein existence level 1. Receptor tyrosine kinase which mediates the pleiotropic actions of insulin. Binding of insulin leads to phosphorylation of several intracellular substrates, including, insulin receptor substrates (IRS1, 2, 3, 4), SHC, GAB1, CBL and other signaling intermediates. Each of these phosphorylated proteins serve as docking proteins for other signaling proteins that contain Src-homology-2 domains (SH2 domain) that specifically recognize different phosphotyrosine residues, including the p85 regulatory subunit of
   4424..4495    +  terminator     rrnB T1 terminator: transcription terminator T1 from the E. coli rrnB gene
   4511..4538    +  terminator     T7Te terminator: phage T7 early transcription terminator
   4560..5348    -  CDS            aadA: S3AD_ECOLX - Experimental evidence at protein level: Swiss-Prot protein existence level 1. Mediates bacterial resistance to the antibiotics streptomycin and spectinomycin. From Escherichia coli.
   5355..5411    -  CDS            GmR (fragment): gentamycin acetyltransferase; aacC1; confers resistance to gentamycin
   5587..5610    -  promoter       Pc promoter (fragment): intI1 (promoter lies within the coding sequence); class 1 integron promoter
   5728..6579    -  CDS            RSF1010 RepC (fragment): replication protein C of the broad-host-range plasmid RSF1010 (Scholz et al., 1989); repC
   6566..7405    -  CDS            RSF1010 RepA: replication protein A of the broad-host-range plasmid RSF1010 (Scholz et al., 1989); repA
   7397..7471    -  ncRNA          Plasmid R1162: Accession: RF00043 - R1162-like plasmid antisense RNA
   7916..852     -  CDS            RSF1010 RepB (across the origin): replication protein B of the broad-host-range plasmid RSF1010 (Scholz et al., 1989); repB
>Addgene plasmid #183130 | pBTK1023 (pDS-InR1) | addgene full sequence | sequence record 361470 | Addgene NGS Result
CTCGATGTAATCCGCTTCGTGGCCGGGCTTGCGCTCTGCCAGCGCTGGGCTGGCCTCGGCCATGGCCTTG
CCGATTTCCTCGGCACTGCGGCCCCGGCTGGCCAGCTTCTGCGCGGCGATAAAGTCGCACTTGCTGAGGT
CATCACCGAAGCGCTTGACCAGCCCGGCCATCTCGCTGCGGTACTCGTCCAGCGCCGTGCGCCGGTGGCG
GCTAAGCTGCCGCTCGGGCAGTTCGAGGCTGGCCAGCCTGCGGGCCTTCTCCTGCTGCCGCTGGGCCTGC
TCGATCTGCTGGCCAGCCTGCTGCACCAGCGCCGGGCCAGCGGTGGCGGTCTTGCCCTTGGATTCACGCA
GCAGCACCCACGGCTGATAACCGGCGCGGGTGGTGTGCTTGTCCTTGCGGTTGGTGAAGCCCGCCAAGCG
GCCATAGTGGCGGCTGTCGGCGCTGGCCGGGTCGGCGTCGTACTCGCTGGCCAGCGTCCGGGCAATCTGC
CCCCGAAGTTCACCGCCTGCGGCGTCGGCCACCTTGACCCATGCCTGATAGTTCTTCGGGCTGGTTTCCA
CTACCAGGGCAGGCTCCCGGCCCTCGGCTTTCATGTCATCCAGGTCAAACTCGCTGAGGTCGTCCACCAG
CACCAGACCATGCCGCTCCTGCTCGGCGGGCCTGATATACACGTCATTGCCCTGGGCATTCATCCGCTTG
AGCCATGGCGTGTTCTGGAGCACTTCGGCGGCTGACCATTCCCGGTTCATCATCTGGCCGGTGGTGGCGT
CCCTGACGCCGATATCGAAGCGCTCACAGCCCATGGCCTTGAGCTGTCGGCCTATGGCCTGCAAAGTCCT
GTCGTTCTTCATCGGGCCACCAAGCGCAGCCAGATCGAGCCGTCCTCGGTTGTCAGTGGCGTCAGGTCGA
GCAAGAGCAACGATGCGATCAGCAGCACCACCGTAGGCATCATGGAAGCCAGCATCACGGTTAGCCATAG
CTTCCAGTGCCACCCCCGCGACGCGCTCCGGGCGCTCTGCGCGGCGCTGCTCACCTCGGCGGCTACCTCC
CGCAACTCTTTGGCCAGCTCCACCCATGCCGCCCCTGTCTGGCGCTGGGCTTTCAGCCACTCCGCCGCCT
GCGCCTCGCTGGCCTGCTGGGTCTGGCTCATGACCTGCCGGGCTTCGTCGGCCAGTGTCGCCATGCTCTG
GGCCAGCGGTTCGATCTGCTCCGCTAACTCGTTGATGCCTCTGGATTTCTTCACTCTGTCGATTGCGTTC
ATGGTCTATTGCCTCCCGGTATTCCTGTAAGTCGATGATCTGGGCGTTGGCGGTGTCGATGTTCAGGGCC
ACGTCTGCCCGGTCGGTGCGGATGCCCCGGCCTTCCATCTCCACCACGTTCGGCCCCAGGTGAACACCGG
GCAGGCGCTCGATGCCCTGCGCCTCAAGTGTTCTGTGGTCAATGCGGGCGTCGTGGCCAGCCCGCTCTAA
TGCCCGGTTGGCATGGTCGGCCCATGCCTCGCGGGTCTGCTCAAGCCATGCCTTGGGCTTGAGCGCTTCG
GTCTTCTGTGCCCCGCCCTTCTCCGGGGTCTTGCCGTTGTACCGCTTGAACCACTGAGCGGCGGGCCGCT
CGATGCCGTCATTGATCCGCTCGGAGATCATCAGGTGGCAGTGCGGGTTCTCGCCGCCACCGGCATGGAT
GGCCAGCGTATACGGCAGGCGCTCGGCACCGGTCAGGTGCTGGGCGAACTCGGACGCCAGCGCCTTCTGC
TGGTCGAGGGTCAGCTCGACCGGCAGGGCAAATTCGACCTCCTTGAACAGCCGCCCATTGGCGCGTTCAT
ACAGGTCGGCAGCATCCCAGTAGTCGGCGGGCCGCTCGACGAACTCCGGCATGTGCCCGGATTCGGCGTG
CAAGACTTCATCCATGTCGCGGGCATACTTGCCTTCGCGCTGGATGTAGTCGGCCTTGGCCCTGGCCGAT
TGGCCGCCCGACCTGCTGCCGGTTTTCGCCGTAAGGTGATAAATCGCCATGCTGCCTCGCTGTTGCTTTT
GCTTTTCGGCTCCATGCAATGGCCCTCGGAGAGCGCACCGCCCGAAGGGTGGCCGTTAGGCCAGTTTCTC
GAAGAGAAACCGGTAAGTGCGCCCTCCCCTACAAAGTAGGGTCGGGATTGCCGCCGCTGTGCCTCCATGA
TAGCCTACGAGACAGCACATTAACAATGGGGTGTCAAGATGGTTAAGGGGAGCAACAAGGCGGCGGATCG
GCTGGCCAAGCTCGAAGAACAACGAGCGCGAATCAATGCCGAAATTCAGCGGGTGCGGGCAAGGGAACAG
CAGCAAGAGCGCAAGAACGAAACAAGGCGCAAGGTGCTGGTGGGGGCCATGATTTTGGCCAAGGTGAACA
GCAGCGAGTGGCCGGAGGATCGGCTCATGGCGGCAATGGATGCGTACCTTGAACGCGACCACGACCGCGC
CTTGTTCGGTCTGCCGCCACGCCAGAAGGATGAGCCGGGCTGAATGATCGACCGAGACAGGCCCTGCGGG
GCTGCACACGCGCCCCCACCCTTCGGGTAGGGGGAAAGGCCGCTAAAGCGGCTAAAAGCGCTCCAGCGTA
TTTCTGCGGGGTTTGGTGTGGGGTTTAGCGGGCTTTGCCCGCCTTTCCCCCTGCCGCGCAGCGGTGGGGC
GGTGTGTAGCCTAGCGCAGCGAATAGACCAGCTATCCGGCCTCTGGCCGGGCATATTGGGCAAGGGCAGC
AGCGCCCCACAAGGGCGCTGATAACCGCGCCTAGTGGATTATTCTTAGATAATCATGGATGGATTTTTCC
AACACCCCGCCAGCCCCCGCCCCTGCTGGGTTTGCAGGTTTGGGGGCGTGACAGTTATTGCAGGGGTTCG
TGACAGTTATTGCAGGGGGGCGTGACAGTTATTGCAGGGGTTCGTGACAGTTAGTACGGGAGTGACGGGC
ACTGGCTGGCAATGTCTAGCAACGGCAGGCATTTCGGCTGAGGGTAAAAGAACTTTCCGCTAAGCGATAG
ACTGTATGTAAACACAGTATTGCAAGGACGCGGAACATGCCTCATGTGGCGGCCAGGACGGCCAGCCGGG
ATCGGGATACTGGTCGTTACCAGAGCCACCGACCCGAGCAAACCCTTCTCTATCAGATCGTTGACGAGTA
TTACCCGGCATTCGCTGCGCTTATGGCAGAGCAGGGAAAGGAATTGCCGGGCTATGTGCAACGGGAATTT
GAAGAATTTCTCCAATGCGGGCGGCTGGAGCATGGCTTTCTACGGGTTCGCTGCGAGTCTTGCCACGCCG
AGCACCTGGTCGCTTTCAGAAATCAATCTAAAGTATATATGAGTAAACTTGGTCTGACAGGCCCCTGAAT
TCGCATCTAGATGGTAGAGCCACAAACAGCCGGTACAAGCAACGATCTCCAGGACCATCTGAATCATGCG
CGGATGACACGAACTCACGACGGCGATCACAGACATTAACCCACAGTACAGACACTGCGACAACGTGGCA
ATTCGTCGCAATACCGTCTCACTGAACTGGCCGATAATTGCAGACGAACGGACAGTCATTCATCTTTCTG
CCCCTCCAAAAGCAAAAACCCGCCGAAGCGGGTTTTTACGTAAATCAGGTGAAACTGACCGACTTTGGCA
GTTTATTCTTGACATGTAGTGAGGGGGCTGGTATAATCACATAGTACTGTTTATGCCAGATTCCTCACCG
TTATGTTTATGTTCACTATGTCGCAGGCCACCTTCTCCCCGTTCGACTGGGATTGCACCTCGAGCTCGGT
GAAGTTGGATATGTTCACCATTCTGCCGAATTCCACGATCTTGGACAGGCACAGTTTAGGGTTGTAATGG
AAGAACAGTCGGCCGTTCTCGATCCTGATCCTCTGCTCGGGCGGGAACAGGCTCGACAGATTCGGATTGT
CGAGCACGGACAGGCTCGCGTTGTTTATGTCCAACTGCTCCCCCTTGATCACCCTCAACCTCTTGAAGAA
GCTCAACGAGGTGATGGGGAACGAGTGGGTGATCTTCACGTACTCGGTTATCTCCTCGATCCGGCCGAAC
GCCTCGCTCAACTCGTTCATTATGTTCGGATTATCCAACAGTACTATGTGATTATACCAGCCCCCTCACT
ACATGTCAAGAATAAACTGCCAAAGGTAATCGTTAATCCGCAAATAACGTAAAAACCCGCTTCGGCGGGT
TTTTTTATGGGGGGAGTTTAGGGAAAGAGCATTTGTCAGCTGAGCATGAGACGGAAATCTGCTCGTCAGT
GGTGCTCACACTGACGAATCATGTACAGATCATACCGATGACTGCCTGGCGACTCACAACTAAGCAAGAC
AGCCGGAACCAGCGCCGGCGAACACCACTGCATATATGGCATATCACAACAGTCCAACTAGTGCACTGCA
GTACACCAGGCATCAAATAAAACGAAAGGCTCAGTCGAAAGACTGGGCCTTTCGTTTTATCTGTTGTTTG
TCGGTGAACGCTCTCTACTAGAGTCACACTGGCTCACCTTCGGGTGGGCCTTTCTGCGTTTATACCGAGC
GGCCGCTTATTTGCCGACTACCTTGGTGATCTCGCCTTTCACGTAGTGGACAAATTCTTCCAACTGATCT
GCGCGCGAGGCCAAGCGATCTTCTTCTTGTCCAAGATAAGCCTGTCTAGCTTCAAGTATGACGGGCTGAT
ACTGGGCCGGCAGGCGCTCCATTGCCCAGTCGGCAGCGACATCCTTCGGCGCGATTTTGCCGGTTACTGC
GCTGTACCAAATGCGGGACAACGTAAGCACTACATTTCGCTCATCGCCAGCCCAGTCGGGCGGCGAGTTC
CATAGCGTTAAGGTTTCATTTAGCGCCTCAAATAGATCCTGTTCAGGAACCGGATCAAAGAGTTCCTCCG
CCGCTGGACCTACCAAGGCAACGCTATGTTCTCTTGCTTTTGTCAGCAAGATAGCCAGATCAATGTCGAT
CGTGGCTGGCTCGAAGATACCCGCAAGAATGTCATTGCGCTGCCATTCTCCAAATTGCAGTTCGCGCTTA
GCTGGATAACGCCACGGAATGATGTCGTCGTGCACAACAATGGTGACTTCTACAGCGCGGAGAATCTCGC
TCTCTCCAGGGGAAGCCGAAGTTTCCAAAAGGTCGTTGATCAAAGCTCGCCGCGTTGTTTCATCAAGCCT
TACGGTCACCGTAACCAGCAAATCAATATCACTGTGTGGCTTCAGGCCGCCATCCACTGCGGAGCCGTAC
AAATGTACGGCCAGCAACGTCGGTTCGAGATGGCGCTCGATGACGCCAACTACCTCTGATAGTTGAGTCG
ATACTTCGGCGATCACCGCTTCCCTCATAATGTTTAACTTTGTTTTAGGGCGACTGCCCTGCTGCGTAAC
ATCGTTGCTGCTCCATAACATCAAACATCGACCCACGGCGTAACGCGCTTGCTGCTTGGATGCCCGAGGC
ATAGACTGTACCCCAAAAAAACAGTCATAACAAGCCATGAAAACCGCCACTGCGCCGTTACCACCGCTGC
GTTCGGTCAAGGTTCTGGACCAGTTGCGTGAGCGCATACGCTACTTGCATTACAGCTTACGAACCGAACA
GGCTTATGTCCACTGGGTTCGTGCCTTCATCCGTTTCCACGGTGTGCGTCACCCGGCAACCTTGGGTAGC
AGCGAAGTCGAGGCATTTCTGTCCTGGCTGGTCATGACCAAAATCCCTTAACGTGAGTCAGCCTGCCGCC
TTGGGCCGGGTGATGTCGTACTTGCCCGCCGCGAACTCGGTTACCGTCCAGCCCAGCGCGACCAGCTCCG
GCAACGCCTCGCGCACCCGCTGGCGGCGCTTGCGCATGGTCGAACCACTGGCCTCTGACGGCCAGACATA
GCCGCACAAGGTATCTATGGAAGCCTTGCCGGTTTTGCCGGGGTCGATCCAGCCACACAGCCGCTGGTGC
AGCAGGCGGGCGGTTTCGCTGTCCAGCGCCCGCACCTCGTCCATGCTGATGCGCACATGCTGGCCGCCAC
CCATGACGGCCTGCGCGATCAAGGGGTTCAGGGCCACGTACAGGCGCCCGTCCGCCTCGTCGCTGGCGTA
CTCCGACAGCAGCCGAAACCCCTGCCGCTTGCGGCCATTCTGGGCGATGATGGATACCTTCCAAAGGCGC
TCGATGCAGTCCTGTATGTGCTTGAGCGCCCCACCACTATCGACCTCTGCCCCGATTTCCTTTGCCAGCG
CCCGATAGCTACCTTTGACCACCATGGCATCAGCGGTGACGGCCTCCCACTTGGGTTCCAGGAACAGCCG
GAGCTGCCGTCCGCCTTCGGTCTTGGGTTCCGGGCCAAGCACTAGGCCATTAGGCCCAGCCATGGCCACC
AGCCCTTGCAGGATGCGCAGATCATCAGCGCCCAGCGGCTCCGGGCCGCTGAACTCGATCCGCTTGCCGT
CGCCGTAGTCATACGTCACGTCCAGCTTGCTGCGCTTGCGCTCGCCCCGCTTGAGGGCACGGAACAGGCC
GGGGGCCAGACAGTGCGCCGGGTCGTGCCGGACGTGGCTGAGGCTGTGCTTGTTCTTAGGCTTCACCACG
GGGCACCCCCTTGCTCTTGCGCTGCCTCTCCAGCACGGCGGGCTTGAGCACCCCGCCGTCATGCCGCCTG
AACCACCGATCAGCGAACGGTGCGCCATAGTTGGCCTTGCTCACACCGAAGCGGACGAAGAACCGGCGCT
GGTCGTCGTCCACACCCCATTCCTCGGCCTCGGCGCTGGTCATGCTCGACAGGTAGGACTGCCAGCGGAT
GTTATCGACCAGTACCGAGCTGCCCCGGCTGGCCTGCTGCTGGTCGCCTGCGCCCATCATGGCCGCGCCC
TTGCTGGCATGGTGCAGGAACACGATAGAGCACCCGGTATCGGCGGCGATGGCCTCCATGCGACCGATGA
CCTGGGCCATGGGGCCGCTGGCGTTTTCTTCCTCGATGTGGAACCGGCGCAGCGTGTCCAGCACCATCAG
GCGGCGGCCCTCGGCGGCGCGCTTGAGGCCGTCGAACCACTCCGGGGCCATGATGTTGGGCAGGCTGCCG
ATCAGCGGCTGGATCAGCAGGCCGTCAGCCACGGCTTGCCGTTCCTCGGCGCTGAGGTGCGCCCCAAGGG
CGTGCAGGCGGTGATGAATGGCGGTGGGCGGGTCTTCGGCGGGCAGGTAGATCACCGGGCCGGTGGGCAG
TTCGCCCACCTCCAGCAGATCCGGCCCGCCTGCAATCTGTGCGGCCAGTTGCAGGGCCAGCATGGATTTA
CCGGCACCACCGGGCGACACCAGCGCCCCGACCGTACCGGCCACCATGTTGGGCAAAACGTAGTCCAGCG
GTGGCGGCGCTGCTGCGAACGCCTCCAGAATATTGATAGGCTTATGGGTAGCCATTGATTGCCTCCTTTG
CAGGCAGTTGGTGGTTAGGCGCTGGCGGGGTCACTACCCCCGCCCTGCGCCGCTCTGAGTTCTTCCAGGC
ACTCGCGCAGCGCCTCGTATTCGTCGTCGGTCAGCCAGAACTTGCGCTGACGCATCCCTTTGGCCTTCAT
GCGCTCGGCATATCGCGCTTGGCGTACAGCGTCAGGGCTGGCCAGCAGGTCGCCGGTCTGCTTGTCCTTT
TGGTCTTTCATATCAGTCACCGAGAAACTTGCCGGGGCCGAAAGGCTTGTCTTCGCGGAACAAGGACAAG
GTGCAGCCGTCAAGGTTAAGGCTGGCCATATCAGCGACTGAAAAGCGGCCAGCCTCGGCCTTGTTTGACG
TATAACCAAAGCCACCGGGCAACCAATAGCCCTTGTCACTTTTGATCAGGTAGACCGACCCTGAAGCGCT
TTTTTCGTATTCCATAAAACCCCCTTCTGTGCGTGAGTACTCATAGTATAACAGGCGTGAGTACCAACGC
AAGCACTACATGCTGAAATCTGGCCCGCCCCTGTCCATGCCTCGCTGGCGGGGTGCCGGTGCCCGTGCCA
GCTCGGCCCGCGCAAGCTGGACGCTGGGCAGACCCATGACCTTGCTGACGGTGCG
